Addgene plasmid #27634: pLKO human ULK2 shRNA 91
Depositing lab: Reuben Shaw. Depositing organization: Salk Institute for Biological Studies. Publication: Phosphorylation of ULK1 (hATG1) by AMP-activated protein kinase connects energy sensing to mitophagy. Egan DF, Shackelford DB, Mihaylova MM, Gelino S, Kohnz RA, Mair W, Vasquez DS, Joshi A, Gwinn DM, Taylor R, Asara JM, Fitzpatrick J, Dillin A, Viollet B, Kundu M, Hansen M, Shaw RJ. Science. 2011 Jan 28;331(6016):456-61. doi: 10.1126/science.1196371. Epub 2010 Dec 23. PubMed 21205641.
Backbone
  Vector backbone: pLKO
  Backbone size w/o insert (bp): 7032
  Vector type: Mammalian Expression, Lentiviral
  Selectable markers: Puromycin
Growth in bacteria
  Bacterial resistance: Ampicillin, 100 μg/mL
  Growth temperature: 37°C
  Growth strain: XL10 Gold
  Growth instructions: XL10 Gold Ultracompetent Cells from Stratagene. Grow in SOC media at 37oC
  Copy number: Unknown
Gene/Insert
  Gene/Insert name: human ULK2 shRNA 91
  Species: H. sapiens (human)
  Insert size (bp): 60
  Cloning method: Restriction Enzyme; 5′ cloning site AgeI (unknown if destroyed); 3′ cloning site EcoRI (unknown if destroyed)
  Sequencing primers: 5′ LKO.1 5'
Terms and licenses: Academic/Nonprofit Terms; Industry Terms: Not Available to Industry
Depositor comments: human ULK2 shRNA 91 TRC candidate. shRNA oligo sequence - 5'-CCGGGTCAGTGGTATTCGCATCAAACTCGAGTTTGATGCGAATACCACTGACTTTTT - 3'
How to cite: pLKO human ULK2 shRNA 91 was a gift from Reuben Shaw (Addgene plasmid # 27634 ; http://n2t.net/addgene:27634 ; RRID:Addgene_27634)
