[The description below was written by a language model from this plasmid's Addgene catalogue record.]
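Description:
pLKO human ULK2 shRNA 91 is a lentiviral shRNA vector built on the pLKO backbone (about 7 kb without insert) and designed to knock down human ULK2 in mammalian cells. It is propagated in E. coli under ampicillin selection; the record lists the copy number as unknown and does not name the origin of replication. Transduced or transfected mammalian cells are selected with puromycin.

The payload is a roughly 60 bp hairpin-encoding oligonucleotide cassette cloned between the AgeI and EcoRI sites of the backbone, although the record does not say whether those sites survived cloning. The depositor describes it as a TRC (The RNAi Consortium) candidate hairpin, number 91, against human ULK2. As is typical for this design, the insert encodes a sense stem, a short loop, the complementary antisense stem and a terminal run of thymidines that acts as a Pol III terminator. The transcript folds into a short hairpin RNA that the cell's RNAi machinery processes to silence the target mRNA. The record does not state the promoter that drives the hairpin. pLKO-family vectors conventionally use a human U6 Pol III promoter, but no feature table is available here to confirm this or the arrangement of the lentiviral LTRs, packaging signal and puromycin cassette.

The plasmid serves as a transfer vector, which is packaged into lentiviral particles to achieve stable, selectable depletion of ULK2, an autophagy-initiating kinase closely related to ULK1. The associated publication concerns AMPK phosphorylation of ULK1 and the link between energy sensing and mitophagy, which suggests the construct was used for loss-of-function studies of ULK kinases in that setting.
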