>Addgene plasmid #27634 | pLKO human ULK2 shRNA 91 | addgene partial sequence | sequence record 33964 | 27634 with LKO1-5
CTTTATATATCTTGTGGAAAGGACGAAACACCGGGTCAGTGGTATTCGCATCAAACTCGAGTTTGATGCG
AATACCACTGACTTTTTAATTCTCGACCTCGAGACAAATGGCAGTATTCATCCACAATTTTAAAAGAAAA
GGGGGGATTGGGGGGTACAGTGCAGGGGAAAGAATAGTAGACATAATAGCAACAGACATACAAACTAAAG
AATTACAAAAACAAATTACAAAAATTCAAAATTTTCGGGTTTATTACAGGGACAGCAGAGATCCACTTTG
GCCGCGGCTCGAGGGGGTTGGGGTTGCGCCTTTTCCAAGGCAGCCCTGGGTTTGCGCAGGGACGCGGCTG
CTCTGGGCGTGGTTCCGGGAAACGCAGCGGCGCCGACCCTGGGTCTCGCACATTCTTCACGTCCGTTCGC
AGCGTCACCCGGATCTTCGCCGCTACCCTTGTGGGCCCCCCGGCGACGCTTCCTGCTCCGCCCCTAAGTC
GGGAAGGTTCCTTGCGGTTCGCGGCGTGCCGGACGTGACAAACGGAAGCCGCACGTCTCACTAGTACCCT
CGCAGACGGACAGCGCCAGGGAGCAATGGCAGCGCGCCGACCGCGATGGGCTGTGGCCAATAGCGGCTGC
TCAGCAGGGCGCGCCGAGAGCAGCGGCCGGGAAGGGGCGGTGCGGGAGGCGGGGTGTGGGGCGGTAGTGT
GGGCCCTGTTCCTGCCCGCGCGGTGTTCCGCATTCTGCAAGCCTCCGGAGCGCACGTCGGCAGTCGGCTC
CCTCGTTGACCGAATCACCGACCTCTCTCCCCAGGGGGATCCACCGGAGCTTACCATGACCGAGTACAGC
